>Addgene plasmid #23690 | pDONR223-DYRK2 | depositor partial sequence | sequence record 11181 | Author sequence
ATGTTAACCAGGAAACCTTCGGCCGCCGCTCCCGCCGCCTACCCGACCGGCCGAGGTGGGGACAGCGCCG
TTCGTCAGCTTCAGGCTTCCCCGGGGCTCGGTGCAGGGGCCACCCGGAGCGGAGTGGGGACTGGCCCGCC
CTCCCCCATCGCCCTGCCGCCTCTCCGGGCCAGCAACGCTGCCGCCGCAGCCCACACGATTGGCGGCAGT
AAGCACACAATGAATGATCACCTGCATGTCGGCAGCCACGCTCACGGACAGATCCAGGTTCAACAGTTGT
TTGAGGATAACAGTAACAAGCGGACAGTGCTCACGACACAACCAAATGGGCTTACAACAGTGGGCAAAAC
GGGCTTGCCAGTGGTGCCAGAGCGGCAGCTGGACAGCATTCATAGACGGCAGGGGAGCTCCACCTCTCTA
AAGTCCATGGAAGGCATGGGGAAGGTGAAAGCCACCCCCATGACACCTGAACAAGCAATGAAGCAATACA
TGCAAAAACTCACAGCCTTCGAACACCATGAGATTTTCAGCTACCCTGAAATATATTTCTTGGGTCTAAA
TGCTAAGAAGCGCCAGGGCATGACAGGTGGGCCCAACAATGGTGGCTATGATGATGACCAGGGATCATAT
GTGCAGGTGCCCCACGATCACGTGGCTTACAGGTATGAGGTCCTCAAGGTCATTGGGAAGGGGAGCTTTG
GGCAGGTGGTCAAGGCCTACGATCACAAAGTCCACCAGCACGTGGCCCTAAAGATGGTGCGGAATGAGAA
GCGCTTCCACCGGCAAGCAGCGGAGGAGATCCGAATCCTGGAACACCTGCGGAAGCAGGACAAGGATAAC
ACAATGAATGTCATCCATATGCTGGAGAATTTCACCTTCCGCAACCACATCTGCATGACGTTTGAGCTGC
TGAGCATGAACCTCTATGAGCTCATCAAGAAGAATAAATTCCAGGGCTTCAGTCTGCCTTTGGTTCGCAA
GTTTGCCCACTCGATTCTGCAGTGCTTGGATGCTTTGCACAAAAACAGAATAATTCACTGTGACCTTAAG
CCCGAGAACATTTTGTTAAAGCAGCAGGGTAGAAGCGGTATTAAAGTAATTGATTTTGGCTCCAGTTGTT
ACGAGCATCAGCGTGTCTACACGTACATCCAGTCGCGTTTTTACCGGGCTCCAGAAGTGATCCTTGGGGC
CAGGTATGGCATGCCCATTGATATGTGGAGCCTGGGCTGCATTTTAGCAGAGCTCCTGACGGGTTACCCC
CTCTTGCCTGGGGAAGATGAAGGGGACCAGCTGGCCTGTATGATTGAACTGTTGGGCATGCCCTCACAGA
AACTGCTGGATGCATCCAAACGAGCCAAAAATTTTGTGAGCTCCAAGGGTTATCCCCGTTACTGCACTGT
CACGACTCTCTCAGATGGCTCTGTGGTCCTAAACGGAGGCCGTTCCCGGAGGGGGAAACTGAGGGGCCCA
CCGGAGAGCAGAGAGTGGGGGAACGCGCTGAAGGGGTGTGATGATCCCCTTTTCCTTGACTTCTTAAAAC
AGTGTTTAGAGTGGGATCCTGCAGTGCGCATGACCCCAGGCCAGGCTTTGCGGCACCCCTGGCTGAGGAG
GCGGTTGCCAAAGCCTCCCACCGGGGAGAAAACGTCAGTGAAAAGGATAACTGAGAGCACCGGTGCTATC
ACATCTATATCCAAGTTACCTCCACCTTCTAGCTCAGCTTCCAAACTGAGGACTAATTTGGCGCAGATGA
CAGATGCCAATGGGAATATTCAGCAGAGGACAGTGTTGCCAAAACTTGTTAGCTGA
