>Addgene plasmid #23690 | pDONR223-DYRK2 | addgene partial sequence | sequence record 29519 | 23690 with M13pUC-fwd
CTCGGGCCCAATAATGATTTTATTTTGACTGATAGTGACCTGTTCGTTGCAACAAATTGATGAGCAATGC
TTTTTTATAATGCCAACTTTGTACAAAAAAGTTGGCATGTTAACCAGGAAACCTTCGGCCGCCGCTCCCG
CCGCCTACCCGACCGGCCGAGGTGGGGACAGCGCCGTTCGTCAGCTTCAGGCTTCCCCGGGGCTCGGTGC
AGGGGCCACCCGGAGCGGAGTGGGGACTGGCCCGCCCTCCCCCATCGCCCTGCCGCCTCTCCGGGCCAGC
AACGCTGCCGCCGCAGCCCACACGATTGGCGGCAGTAAGCACACAATGAATGATCACCTGCATGTCGGCA
GCCACGCTCACGGACAGATCCAGGTTCAACAGTTGTTTGAGGATAACAGTAACAAGCGGACAGTGCTCAC
GACACAACCAAATGGGCTTACAACAGTGGGCAAAACGGGCTTGCCAGTGGTGCCAGAGCGGCAGCTGGAC
AGCATTCATAGACGGCAGGGGAGCTCCACCTCTCTAAAGTCCATGGAAGGCATGGGGAAGGTGAAAGCCA
CCCCCATGACACCTGAACAAGCAATGAAGCAATACATGCAAAAACTCACAGCCTTCGAACACCATGAGAT
TTTCAGCTACCCTGAAATATATTTCTTGGGT
