[The description below was written by a language model from this plasmid's Addgene catalogue record.]
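Description:
pDONR223-DYRK2 is a Gateway entry clone built on the Invitrogen pDONR223 donor backbone (about 5 kb without insert), carrying the human DYRK2 open reading frame, which encodes dual-specificity tyrosine-(Y)-phosphorylation regulated kinase 2. The insert is about 1.8 kb and was introduced by Gateway recombination. The plasmid is maintained in standard E. coli cloning strains at high copy number and is selected with spectinomycin. No feature table accompanies the record, so the origin of replication and the exact recombination sites are not itemised. As a general matter, an ORF recombined into a donor vector of this type ends up flanked by attL sites, which allow its transfer into attR-containing destination vectors by an LR reaction. M13 forward and reverse primer sites flank the insert for sequence verification.

The ORF was deliberately cloned without a stop codon. This "open" configuration lets the coding sequence be recombined in frame into a destination vector that supplies a C-terminal epitope tag of choice together with the stop codon. The entry clone has no stated promoter for expression in eukaryotic cells, and the depositors note explicitly that it should not be transfected directly; it serves only as a shuttle and storage form of the ORF. For mammalian expression they point to a set of compatible lentiviral destination vectors (pLX301 to pLX304), which are supplied separately. The construct belongs to a kit of kinase ORF clones associated with a gain-of-function study of resistance to RAF inhibition through MAP kinase pathway reactivation. Its typical use is as a source of DYRK2 for building tagged overexpression constructs for such screens or for individual functional studies.
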