Addgene plasmid #23690: pDONR223-DYRK2
Depositing lab: William Hahn & David Root. Depositing organization: Dana-Farber Cancer Institute. Publication: COT drives resistance to RAF inhibition through MAP kinase pathway reactivation. Johannessen CM, Boehm JS, Kim SY, Thomas SR, Wardwell L, Johnson LA, Emery CM, Stransky N, Cogdill AP, Barretina J, Caponigro G, Hieronymus H, Murray RR, Salehi-Ashtiani K, Hill DE, Vidal M, Zhao JJ, Yang X, Alkan O, Kim S, Harris JL, Wilson CJ, Myer VE, Finan PM, Root DE, Roberts TM, Golub T, Flaherty KT, Dummer R, Weber BL, Sellers WR, Schlegel R, Wargo JA, Hahn WC, Garraway LA. Nature. 2010 Dec 16;468(7326):968-72. doi: 10.1038/nature09627 PubMed 21107320.
Backbone
  Vector backbone: pDONR223
  Backbone manufacturer: Invitrogen
  Backbone size w/o insert (bp): 5005
  Vector type: Gateway Donor vector
Growth in bacteria
  Bacterial resistance: Spectinomycin, 50 μg/mL
  Growth temperature: 37°C
  Growth strain: DH5alpha
  Copy number: High Copy
Gene/Insert
  Gene/Insert name: DYRK2 (alt name: dual-specificity tyrosine-(Y)-phosphorylation regulated kinase 2)
  Species: H. sapiens (human)
  Insert size (bp): 1806
  Entrez Gene: DYRK2
  Cloning method: Gateway Cloning
  Sequencing primers: 5′ M13pUC-fwd; 3′ M13rev
Terms and licenses: Academic/Nonprofit Terms; Industry Terms: Not Available to Industry
Depositor comments: The ORF has no Stop codon. This design enables easy recombination into a destination vector to add an epitope tag of choice and Stop codon to the ORF. Do NOT use this plasmid directly for transfections. A set of 4 custom lentiviral vectors is available ( pLX301 (http://www.addgene.org/25895/) , pLX302 (http://www.addgene.org/25896/) , pLX303 (http://www.addgene.org/25897/) , pLX304 (http://www.addgene.org/25890/) ) to be used to express these ORFs in mammalian cells. These plasmids are not included in the kit and must be ordered separately.
How to cite: pDONR223-DYRK2 was a gift from William Hahn & David Root (Addgene plasmid # 23690 ; http://n2t.net/addgene:23690 ; RRID:Addgene_23690)
